>Addgene plasmid #132014 | pDONR221_SLC25A10 | addgene full sequence | sequence record 260972 | Addgene NGS Result
CTTTCCTGCGTTATCCCCTGATTCTGTGGATAACCGTATTACCGCCTTTGAGTGAGCTGATACCGCTCGC
CGCAGCCGAACGACCGAGCGCAGCGAGTCAGTGAGCGAGGAAGCGGAAGAGCGCCCAATACGCAAACCGC
CTCTCCCCGCGCGTTGGCCGATTCATTAATGCAGCTGGCACGACAGGTTTCCCGACTGGAAAGCGGGCAG
TGAGCGCAACGCAATTAATACGCGTACCGCTAGCCAGGAAGAGTTTGTAGAAACGCAAAAAGGCCATCCG
TCAGGATGGCCTTCTGCTTAGTTTGATGCCTGGCAGTTTATGGCGGGCGTCCTGCCCGCCACCCTCCGGG
CCGTTGCTTCACAACGTTCAAATCCGCTCCCGGCGGATTTGTCCTACTCAGGAGAGCGTTCACCGACAAA
CAACAGATAAAACGAAAGGCCCAGTCTTCCGACTGAGCCTTTCGTTTTATTTGATGCCTGGCAGTTCCCT
ACTCTCGCGTTAACGCTAGCATGGATGTTTTCCCAGTCACGACGTTGTAAAACGACGGCCAGTCTTAAGC
TCGGGCCCCAAATAATGATTTTATTTTGACTGATAGTGACCTGTTCGTTGCAACACATTGATGAGCAATG
CTTTTTTATAATGCCAACTTTGTACAAAAAAGCAGGCTCCACCATGGCAGCAGAGGCAAGGGTGTCTAGG
TGGTACTTCGGAGGACTGGCAAGCTGCGGAGCAGCATGCTGTACACACCCACTGGACCTGCTGAAGGTGC
ACCTGCAGACCCAGCAGGAGGTGAAGCTGAGGATGACAGGCATGGCCCTGCGGGTGGTGAGAACCGATGG
CATCCTGGCCCTGTATTCCGGACTGTCTGCCAGCCTGTGCAGGCAGATGACCTACTCTCTGACAAGATTT
GCCATCTATGAGACAGTGCGGGACAGAGTGGCAAAGGGATCCCAGGGACCACTGCCTTTCCACGAGAAGG
TGCTGCTGGGATCCGTGTCTGGACTGGCAGGAGGATTTGTGGGAACCCCTGCAGACCTGGTGAACGTGCG
GATGCAGAATGATGTGAAGCTGCCACAGGGCCAGCGGAGAAACTACGCCCACGCCCTGGATGGACTGTAT
AGGGTGGCAAGGGAGGAGGGACTGAGGCGCCTGTTCAGCGGAGCAACAATGGCAAGCTCCAGAGGCGCCC
TGGTGACCGTGGGACAGCTGTCCTGCTACGACCAGGCCAAGCAGCTGGTGCTGAGCACAGGCTATCTGTC
CGATAACATCTTCACCCACTTTGTGGCATCTTTCATCGCAGGAGGATGCGCCACCTTCCTGTGCCAGCCA
CTGGACGTGCTGAAGACCAGACTGATGAATAGCAAGGGCGAGTACCAGGGCGTGTTCCACTGTGCAGTGG
AGACCGCAAAGCTGGGACCTCTGGCCTTTTATAAGGGCCTGGTGCCAGCCGGCATCAGGCTGATCCCCCA
CACCGTGCTGACATTCGTGTTTCTGGAGCAGCTGCGCAAGAATTTTGGCATCAAGGTGCCCTCTGACCCA
GCTTTCTTGTACAAAGTTGGCATTATAAGAAAGCATTGCTTATCAATTTGTTGCAACGAACAGGTCACTA
TCAGTCAAAATAAAATCATTATTTGCCATCCAGCTGATATCCCCTATAGTGAGTCGTATTACATGGTCAT
AGCTGTTTCCTGGCAGCTCTGGCCCGTGTCTCAAAATCTCTGATGTTACATTGCACAAGATAAAAATATA
TCATCATGAACAATAAAACTGTCTGCTTACATAAACAGTAATACAAGGGGTGTTATGAGCCATATTCAAC
GGGAAACGTCGAGGCCGCGATTAAATTCCAACATGGATGCTGATTTATATGGGTATAAATGGGCTCGCGA
TAATGTCGGGCAATCAGGTGCGACAATCTATCGCTTGTATGGGAAGCCCGATGCGCCAGAGTTGTTTCTG
AAACATGGCAAAGGTAGCGTTGCCAATGATGTTACAGATGAGATGGTCAGACTAAACTGGCTGACGGAAT
TTATGCCTCTTCCGACCATCAAGCATTTTATCCGTACTCCTGATGATGCATGGTTACTCACCACTGCGAT
CCCCGGAAAAACAGCATTCCAGGTATTAGAAGAATATCCTGATTCAGGTGAAAATATTGTTGATGCGCTG
GCAGTGTTCCTGCGCCGGTTGCATTCGATTCCTGTTTGTAATTGTCCTTTTAACAGCGATCGCGTATTTC
GTCTCGCTCAGGCGCAATCACGAATGAATAACGGTTTGGTTGATGCGAGTGATTTTGATGACGAGCGTAA
TGGCTGGCCTGTTGAACAAGTCTGGAAAGAAATGCATAAACTTTTGCCATTCTCACCGGATTCAGTCGTC
ACTCATGGTGATTTCTCACTTGATAACCTTATTTTTGACGAGGGGAAATTAATAGGTTGTATTGATGTTG
GACGAGTCGGAATCGCAGACCGATACCAGGATCTTGCCATCCTATGGAACTGCCTCGGTGAGTTTTCTCC
TTCATTACAGAAACGGCTTTTTCAAAAATATGGTATTGATAATCCTGATATGAATAAATTGCAGTTTCAT
TTGATGCTCGATGAGTTTTTCTAATCAGAATTGGTTAATTGGTTGTAACACTGGCAGAGCATTACGCTGA
CTTGACGGGACGGCGCAAGCTCATGACCAAAATCCCTTAACGTGAGTTACGCGTCGTTCCACTGAGCGTC
AGACCCCGTAGAAAAGATCAAAGGATCTTCTTGAGATCCTTTTTTTCTGCGCGTAATCTGCTGCTTGCAA
ACAAAAAAACCACCGCTACCAGCGGTGGTTTGTTTGCCGGATCAAGAGCTACCAACTCTTTTTCCGAAGG
TAACTGGCTTCAGCAGAGCGCAGATACCAAATACTGTTCTTCTAGTGTAGCCGTAGTTAGGCCACCACTT
CAAGAACTCTGTAGCACCGCCTACATACCTCGCTCTGCTAATCCTGTTACCAGTGGCTGCTGCCAGTGGC
GATAAGTCGTGTCTTACCGGGTTGGACTCAAGACGATAGTTACCGGATAAGGCGCAGCGGTCGGGCTGAA
CGGGGGGTTCGTGCACACAGCCCAGCTTGGAGCGAACGACCTACACCGAACTGAGATACCTACAGCGTGA
GCTATGAGAAAGCGCCACGCTTCCCGAAGGGAGAAAGGCGGACAGGTATCCGGTAAGCGGCAGGGTCGGA
ACAGGAGAGCGCACGAGGGAGCTTCCAGGGGGAAACGCCTGGTATCTTTATAGTCCTGTCGGGTTTCGCC
ACCTCTGACTTGAGCGTCGATTTTTGTGATGCTCGTCAGGGGGGCGGAGCCTATGGAAAAACGCCAGCAA
CGCGGCCTTTTTACGGTTCCTGGCCTTTTGCTGGCCTTTTGCTCACATGTT
Features (pLannotate 1.2.2; 10 found; start..end, strand, type, name):
    121..213     +  CDS            lacI (fragment): lac repressor; lacI; The lac repressor binds to the lac operator to inhibit transcription in E. coli. This inhibition can be relieved by adding lactose or isopropyl-β-D-thiogalactopyranoside (IPTG).
    268..295     -  terminator     rrnB T2 terminator: transcription terminator T2 from the E. coli rrnB gene
    427..470     +  terminator     rrnB T1 terminator: Escherichia coli rrnB; transcription terminator T1 from the E. coli rrnB gene
    517..553     -  CDS            lacZα (fragment): LacZα fragment of β-galactosidase; lacZ fragment
    569..668     +  protein_bind   attL1: mutant version of attL; recombination site for the Gateway® LR reaction LR Clonase™
    674..1534    +  CDS            SLC25A10: DIC_HUMAN - Also known as DIC. Experimental evidence at protein level: Swiss-Prot protein existence level 1. Involved in translocation of malonate, malate and succinate in exchange for phosphate, sulfate, sulfite or thiosulfate across mitochondrial inner membrane. From Homo sapiens (Human).
   1536..1635    -  protein_bind   attL2: mutant version of attL; recombination site for the Gateway® LR reaction LR Clonase™
   1653..1671    -  promoter       T7 promoter: promoter for bacteriophage T7 RNA polymerase
   1805..2614    +  CDS            KanR: aminoglycoside phosphotransferase; aph(3')-Ia; confers resistance to kanamycin in bacteria or G418 (Geneticin®) in eukaryotes
   2761..3349    +  rep_origin     ori: high-copy-number ColE1/pMB1/pBR322/pUC origin of replication
