[The description below was written by a language model from this plasmid's Addgene catalogue record and pLannotate feature annotations shown in this document.]
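Description:
pDONR221_SLC25A10 is a Gateway entry clone built on the pDONR221 backbone, carrying a codon-optimized open reading frame for human SLC25A10, also known as DIC. This is the mitochondrial dicarboxylate carrier, which exchanges malonate, malate and succinate for phosphate, sulfate, sulfite or thiosulfate across the inner mitochondrial membrane. The sequenced plasmid is 3,411 nt. It is maintained in E. coli through a high-copy ColE1/pUC-type origin and selected with kanamycin via the aph(3')-Ia (KanR) gene.

The 861 bp coding sequence lies between attL1 and attL2, the recombination sites produced when an insert is captured in a donor vector. In an LR Clonase reaction these sites recombine with attR sites in a destination vector, transferring the ORF directionally and in a defined reading frame. The rrnB T1 and T2 terminators sit upstream of the cassette and shield it from read-through transcription from the backbone. A T7 promoter lies just outside attL2 and points back toward the insert. The short lacI and lacZα fragments are backbone remnants rather than functional genes, and M13 forward and reverse priming sites flank the cassette for sequence verification.

Although the catalogue lists the vector type as mammalian expression, the feature table shows no eukaryotic promoter or polyadenylation signal, so the plasmid is not itself an expression construct. No epitope tags or reporters are annotated. The record does not state whether the ORF ends with a stop codon, which would determine its suitability for C-terminal fusions. It belongs to a large collection of solute carrier transporter clones and is intended as a source for subcloning SLC25A10 into custom expression vectors.
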