Addgene plasmid #132014: pDONR221_SLC25A10
Purpose: Gateway entry clone with codon-optimized ORF sequence for subcloning into custom expression vectors
Depositing lab: RESOLUTE Consortium & Giulio Superti-Furga. Depositing organization: CeMM Research Center for Molecular Medicine. Publication: The RESOLUTE consortium: unlocking SLC transporters for drug discovery. Superti-Furga G, Lackner D, Wiedmer T, Ingles-Prieto A, Barbosa B, Girardi E, Goldmann U, Gurtl B, Klavins K, Klimek C, Lindinger S, Lineiro-Retes E, Muller AC, Onstein S, Redinger G, Reil D, Sedlyarov V, Wolf G, Crawford M, Everley R, ... Steppan CM. Nat Rev Drug Discov. 2020 Jul;19(7):429-430. doi: 10.1038/d41573-020-00056-6. PubMed 32265506.
Backbone
  Vector backbone: pDONR221
  Backbone manufacturer: Thermo Fisher Scientific
  Backbone size w/o insert (bp): 2550
  Vector type: Mammalian Expression
Growth in bacteria
  Bacterial resistance: Kanamycin, 50 μg/mL
  Growth temperature: 37°C
  Growth strain: Stbl3
  Copy number: High Copy
Gene/Insert
  Gene/Insert name: SLC25A10 (alt name: DIC)
  Species: H. sapiens (human)
  Insert size (bp): 861
  Entrez Gene: SLC25A10 (a.k.a. DIC)
  Cloning method: Gateway Cloning
  Sequencing primers: 5′ M13-fwd; 3′ M13-rev
Terms and licenses: Academic/Nonprofit Terms; Industry Terms
Depositor comments: For more information on the full Resolute plasmid collection, please see www.addgene.org/depositor-collections/re-solute/. Please provide your feedback on this plasmid to the RESOLUTE consortium by filling out their RESOLUTE repository feedback form: https://forms.office.com/Pages/ResponsePage.aspx?id=0e05yklzmkS7rjFGQL4N7z4feCLQvEJAmVcOCM_u885UN1JJRko0Ukg4TVQwNTZLOUxPQVJWT1NHUCQlQCN0PWcu
How to cite: pDONR221_SLC25A10 was a gift from RESOLUTE Consortium & Giulio Superti-Furga (Addgene plasmid # 132014 ; http://n2t.net/addgene:132014 ; RRID:Addgene_132014)
