>Addgene plasmid #132014 | pDONR221_SLC25A10 | depositor partial sequence | sequence record 253428 | Codon-optimized ORF of SLC25A10
ATGGCAGCAGAGGCAAGGGTGTCTAGGTGGTACTTCGGAGGACTGGCAAGCTGCGGAGCAGCATGCTGTA
CACACCCACTGGACCTGCTGAAGGTGCACCTGCAGACCCAGCAGGAGGTGAAGCTGAGGATGACAGGCAT
GGCCCTGCGGGTGGTGAGAACCGATGGCATCCTGGCCCTGTATTCCGGACTGTCTGCCAGCCTGTGCAGG
CAGATGACCTACTCTCTGACAAGATTTGCCATCTATGAGACAGTGCGGGACAGAGTGGCAAAGGGATCCC
AGGGACCACTGCCTTTCCACGAGAAGGTGCTGCTGGGATCCGTGTCTGGACTGGCAGGAGGATTTGTGGG
AACCCCTGCAGACCTGGTGAACGTGCGGATGCAGAATGATGTGAAGCTGCCACAGGGCCAGCGGAGAAAC
TACGCCCACGCCCTGGATGGACTGTATAGGGTGGCAAGGGAGGAGGGACTGAGGCGCCTGTTCAGCGGAG
CAACAATGGCAAGCTCCAGAGGCGCCCTGGTGACCGTGGGACAGCTGTCCTGCTACGACCAGGCCAAGCA
GCTGGTGCTGAGCACAGGCTATCTGTCCGATAACATCTTCACCCACTTTGTGGCATCTTTCATCGCAGGA
GGATGCGCCACCTTCCTGTGCCAGCCACTGGACGTGCTGAAGACCAGACTGATGAATAGCAAGGGCGAGT
ACCAGGGCGTGTTCCACTGTGCAGTGGAGACCGCAAAGCTGGGACCTCTGGCCTTTTATAAGGGCCTGGT
GCCAGCCGGCATCAGGCTGATCCCCCACACCGTGCTGACATTCGTGTTTCTGGAGCAGCTGCGCAAGAAT
TTTGGCATCAAGGTGCCCTCT
